Addgene plasmid #144011: TFORF2325
Purpose: Lentiviral vector for overexpressing transcription factor ORFs with unique 24-bp barcodes. Barcodes facilitate identification of transcription factors in pooled screens.
Depositing lab: Feng Zhang. Depositing organization: Broad Institute. Publication: A transcription factor atlas of directed differentiation. Joung J, Ma S, Tay T, Geiger-Schuller KR, Kirchgatterer PC, Verdine VK, Guo B, Arias-Garcia MA, Allen WE, Singh A, Kuksenko O, Abudayyeh OO, Gootenberg JS, Fu Z, Macrae RK, Buenrostro JD, Regev A, Zhang F. Cell. 2023 Jan 5;186(1):209-229.e26. doi: 10.1016/j.cell.2022.11.026. PubMed 36608654.
Backbone
  Vector backbone: pLX_TRC317
  Backbone manufacturer: Broad Institute Genetic Perturbation Platform
  Backbone size w/o insert (bp): 8264
  Vector type: Mammalian Expression, Lentiviral
  Selectable markers: Puromycin
Growth in bacteria
  Bacterial resistance: Ampicillin, 100 μg/mL
  Growth temperature: 37°C
  Growth strain: EPI400
  Copy number: High Copy
Gene/Insert
  Gene/Insert name: TAF1
  Species: H. sapiens (human)
  Insert size (bp): 5783
  Entrez Gene: TAF1 (a.k.a. BA2R, CCG1, CCGS, DYT3, DYT3/TAF1, KAT4, MRXS33, N-TAF1, NSCL2, OF, P250, TAF(II)250, TAF2A, TAFII-250, TAFII250, XDP)
  Promoter: EF1a
  Cloning method: Unknown
  Sequencing primers: 5′ GGGTGGAGACTGAAGTTAGGCCAG; 3′ CACATAGCGTAAAAGGAGCAACATAG
Terms and licenses: Academic/Nonprofit Terms; Industry Terms: Not Available to Industry
Depositor comments: Transcript includes additional 20 amino acids on N-term compared to NM_004606. ENST00000276072. The transcription factor ORF portion of this plasmid was synthesized by Genewiz. Please test multiple small colonies in case of plasmid recombination. To make this collection available in a timely manner, a portion of this collection was not fully sequenced by Addgene. If an Addgene verified full plasmid sequence is not available, please contact us prior to placing an order to request the full sequence.
How to cite: TFORF2325 was a gift from Feng Zhang (Addgene plasmid # 144011 ; http://n2t.net/addgene:144011 ; RRID:Addgene_144011)
