[The description below was written by a language model from this plasmid's Addgene catalogue record and pLannotate feature annotations shown in this document.]
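Description:
TFORF2325 is a third-generation-style, self-inactivating lentiviral expression plasmid built on the pLX_TRC317 backbone, carrying the human TAF1 open reading frame for overexpression in mammalian cells. It belongs to a barcoded transcription factor ORF collection in which each construct carries a unique 24-bp barcode, so that individual factors can be identified by sequencing in pooled overexpression screens, such as those used to map factors that drive directed differentiation. In bacteria the roughly 14 kb plasmid is maintained through a high-copy ColE1/pUC-type origin and selected with ampicillin via the β-lactamase gene; an f1 origin and residual lac/T7/T3 cloning-vector elements are also present. The depositor notes a risk of recombination during propagation.

The viral genome is transcribed from an RSV promoter fused to a truncated HIV-1 5' LTR, followed by the Ψ packaging signal, a gag fragment and the RRE for Rev-dependent export. Downstream, an SV40 early promoter/origin region precedes a puromycin N-acetyltransferase gene, which allows selection of transduced cells, and a cPPT/CTS element aids nuclear import of the reverse-transcribed genome. The EF-1α promoter then provides strong constitutive expression of TAF1, the largest subunit and core scaffold of the TFIID general transcription factor complex. According to the depositor, the synthesized ORF encodes 20 additional N-terminal amino acids relative to the reference transcript. A WPRE after the insert enhances transcript stability and expression, and the ΔU3 3' LTR renders the integrated provirus self-inactivating, with an SV40 polyadenylation signal beyond it. The short U6 promoter fragment annotated between the ORF and the WPRE is not explained in the record, and the barcode itself is not annotated in the feature table.
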