Features (pLannotate 1.2.2; 31 found; start..end, strand, type, name):
      1..1179    +  promoter       EF-1α promoter: strong constitutive promoter for human elongation factor EF-1α
   1196..6874    +  CDS            TAF1: TAF1_HUMAN - Also known as BA2R, CCG1, CCGS, TAF2A. Experimental evidence at protein level: Swiss-Prot protein existence level 1. Largest component and core scaffold of the TFIID basal transcription factor complex (PubMed:25412659, PubMed:27007846). Contains novel N- and C-terminal Ser/Thr kinase domains which can autophosphorylate or transphosphorylate other transcription factors. Phosphorylates TP53 on 'Thr-55' which leads to MDM2-mediated degradation of TP53. Phosphorylates GTF2A1 and GTF2F1 on Ser residues. Possesses DNA-binding activity (PubMed:25412659). Essential for progression of the
   6890..6943    +  promoter       U6 promoter (fragment): RNA polymerase III promoter for human U6 snRNA
   6985..7573    +  misc_feature   WPRE: woodchuck hepatitis virus posttranscriptional regulatory element
   7624..7643    +  misc_feature   cPPT/CTS (fragment): central polypurine tract and central termination sequence of HIV-1
   7645..7878    +  LTR            3' LTR (ΔU3): self-inactivating 3' long terminal repeat (LTR) from HIV-1
   7956..8077    +  polyA_signal   SV40 poly(A) signal: SV40 polyadenylation signal
   8117..8252    +  rep_origin     SV40 ori: SV40 origin of replication
   8273..8291    -  promoter       T7 promoter: promoter for bacteriophage T7 RNA polymerase
   8299..8454    +  CDS            lacZα (fragment): LacZα fragment of β-galactosidase; lacZ fragment
   8459..8887    +  rep_origin     f1 ori (sequence partly withheld): f1 bacteriophage origin of replication; arrow indicates direction of (+) strand synthesis
   8940..9044    +  promoter       AmpR promoter: bla
   9045..9905    +  CDS            AmpR: β-lactamase; bla; confers resistance to ampicillin, carbenicillin, and related antibiotics
  10076..10664   +  rep_origin     ori: high-copy-number ColE1/pMB1/pBR322/pUC origin of replication
  10847..10939   +  CDS            lacI (fragment): lac repressor; lacI; The lac repressor binds to the lac operator to inhibit transcription in E. coli. This inhibition can be relieved by adding lactose or isopropyl-β-D-thiogalactopyranoside (IPTG).
  10952..10973   +  protein_bind   CAP binding site: CAP binding activates transcription in the presence of cAMP. E. coli catabolite activator protein
  10988..11018   +  promoter       lac promoter: promoter for the E. coli lac operon
  11022..11044   +  protein_bind   lac operator (fragment): The lac repressor binds to the lac operator to inhibit transcription in E. coli. This inhibition can be relieved by adding lactose or isopropyl-β-D-thiogalactopyranoside (IPTG). lac repressor encoded by lacI
  11087..11105   +  promoter       T3 promoter: promoter for bacteriophage T3 RNA polymerase
  11133..11359   +  promoter       RSV promoter: Rous sarcoma virus enhancer/promoter
  11360..11540   +  LTR            5' LTR (truncated): truncated 5' long terminal repeat (LTR) from HIV-1
  11587..11712   +  misc_feature   HIV-1 Ψ: packaging signal of human immunodeficiency virus type 1
  11696..12059   +  CDS            HIV-1 gag (fragment): gag protein from human immunodeficiency virus 1; gag
  12205..12438   +  misc_feature   RRE: The Rev response element (RRE) of HIV-1 allows for Rev-dependent mRNA export from the nucleus to the cytoplasm.
  12815..12841   +  CDS            Rev (fragment): human immunodeficiency virus 1 (HIV-1) Rev protein; rev; enhances nuclear export of unspliced and incompletely spliced viral mRNAs
  12848..12871   +  promoter       SV40 promoter (fragment): SV40 early promoter
  12872..12943   +  promoter       SV40 promoter (fragment): SV40 enhancer and early promoter
  12967..13102   +  rep_origin     SV40 ori: SV40 origin of replication
  13148..13744   +  CDS            PuroR (fragment): puromycin N-acetyltransferase; pac from Streptomyces; confers resistance to puromycin
  13793..13910   +  misc_feature   cPPT/CTS: central polypurine tract and central termination sequence of HIV-1
  13975..14041   +  CDS            small t antigen (fragment): SV40 (simian virus 40) small t antigen
>Addgene plasmid #144011 | TFORF2325 | addgene full sequence | sequence record 353030 | Addgene NGS Result
GGCTCCGGTGCCCGTCAGTGGGCAGAGCGCACATCGCCCACAGTCCCCGAGAAGTTGGGGGGAGGGGTCG
GCAATTGAACCGGTGCCTAGAGAAGGTGGCGCGGGGTAAACTGGGAAAGTGATGTCGTGTACTGGCTCCG
CCTTTTTCCCGAGGGTGGGGGAGAACCGTATATAAGTGCAGTAGTCGCCGTGAACGTTCTTTTTCGCAAC
GGGTTTGCCGCCAGAACACAGGTAAGTGCCGTGTGTGGTTCCCGCGGGCCTGGCCTCTTTACGGGTTATG
GCCCTTGCGTGCCTTGAATTACTTCCACCTGGCTGCAGTACGTGATTCTTGATCCCGAGCTTCGGGTTGG
AAGTGGGTGGGAGAGTTCGAGGCCTTGCGCTTAAGGAGCCCCTTCGCCTCGTGCTTGAGTTGAGGCCTGG
CCTGGGCGCTGGGGCCGCCGCGTGCGAATCTGGTGGCACCTTCGCGCCTGTCTCGCTGCTTTCGATAAGT
CTCTAGCCATTTAAAATTTTTGATGACCTGCTGCGACGCTTTTTTTCTGGCAAGATAGTCTTGTAAATGC
GGGCCAAGATCTGCACACTGGTATTTCGGTTTTTGGGGCCGCGGGCGGCGACGGGGCCCGTGCGTCCCAG
CGCACATGTTCGGCGAGGCGGGGCCTGCGAGCGCGGCCACCGAGAATCGGACGGGGGTAGTCTCAAGCTG
GCCGGCCTGCTCTGGTGCCTGGCCTCGCGCCGCCGTGTATCGCCCCGCCCTGGGCGGCAAGGCTGGCCCG
GTCGGCACCAGTTGCGTGAGCGGAAAGATGGCCGCTTCCCGGCCCTGCTGCAGGGAGCTCAAAATGGAGG
ACGCGGCGCTCGGGAGAGCGGGCGGGTGAGTCACCCACACAAAGGAAAAGGGCCTTTCCGTCCTCAGCCG
TCGCTTCATGTGACTCCACGGAGTACCGGGCGCCGTCCAGGCACCTCGATTAGTTCTCGAGCTTTTGGAG
TACGTCGTCTTTAGGTTGGGGGGAGGGGTTTTATGCGATGGAGTTTCCCCACACTGAGTGGGTGGAGACT
GAAGTTAGGCCAGCTTGGCACTTGATGTAATTCTCCTTGGAATTTGCCCTTTTTGAGTTTGGATCTTGGT
TCATTCTCAAGCCTCAGACAGTGGTTCAAAGTTTTTTTCTTCCATTTCAGGTGTCGTGAGGCTAGCACCG
CCACCATGGGACCCGGCTGCGATTTGCTGCTGCGGACAGCAGCTACCATCACTGCTGCCGCCATCATGTC
AGACACGGACAGCGACGAAGATTCCGCTGGAGGCGGCCCATTTTCTTTAGCGGGTTTCCTTTTCGGCAAC
ATCAATGGAGCCGGGCAGCTGGAGGGGGAAAGCGTCTTGGATGATGAATGTAAGAAGCACTTGGCAGGCT
TGGGGGCTTTGGGGCTGGGCAGCCTGATCACTGAACTCACGGCAAATGAAGAATTGACCGGGACTGACGG
TGCCTTGGTAAATGATGAAGGGTGGGTTAGGAGTACAGAAGATGCTGTGGACTATTCAGACATCAATGAG
GTGGCAGAAGATGAAAGCCGAAGATACCAGCAGACGATGGGGAGCTTGCAGCCCCTTTGCCACTCAGATT
ATGATGAAGATGACTATGATGCTGATTGTGAAGACATTGATTGCAAGTTGATGCCTCCTCCACCTCCACC
CCCGGGACCAATGAAGAAGGATAAGGACCAGGATTCTATTACTGGTGTGTCTGAAAATGGAGAAGGCATC
ATCTTGCCCTCCATCATTGCCCCTTCCTCTTTGGCCTCAGAGAAAGTGGACTTCAGTAGTTCCTCTGACT
CAGAATCTGAGATGGGACCTCAGGAAGCAACACAGGCAGAATCTGAAGATGGAAAGCTGACCCTTCCATT
GGCTGGGATTATGCAGCATGATGCCACCAAGCTGTTGCCAAGTGTCACAGAACTTTTTCCAGAATTTCGA
CCTGGAAAGGTGTTACGTTTTCTACGTCTTTTTGGACCAGGGAAGAATGTCCCATCTGTTTGGCGGAGTG
CTCGGAGAAAGAGGAAGAAGAAGCACCGTGAGCTGATACAGGAAGAGCAGATCCAGGAGGTGGAGTGCTC
AGTAGAATCAGAAGTCAGCCAGAAGTCTTTGTGGAACTACGACTACGCTCCACCACCACCTCCAGAGCAG
TGTCTCTCTGATGATGAAATCACGATGATGGCTCCTGTGGAGTCCAAATTTTCCCAATCAACTGGAGATA
TAGATAAAGTGACAGATACCAAACCAAGAGTGGCTGAGTGGCGTTATGGGCCTGCCCGACTGTGGTATGA
TATGCTGGGTGTCCCTGAAGATGGCAGTGGGTTTGACTATGGCTTCAAACTGAGAAAGACAGAACATGAA
CCTGTGATAAAATCTAGAATGATAGAGGAATTTAGGAAACTTGAGGAAAACAATGGCACTGATCTTCTGG
CTGATGAAAACTTCCTGATGGTGACACAGCTGCATTGGGAGGATGATATCATCTGGGATGGGGAGGATGT
CAAACACAAAGGGACAAAACCTCAGCGTGCAAGCCTGGCAGGCTGGCTTCCTTCTAGCATGACTAGGAAT
GCGATGGCTTACAATGTTCAGCAAGGTTTTGCAGCCACTCTTGATGATGACAAACCTTGGTACTCCATTT
TTCCCATTGACAATGAGGATCTGGTATATGGACGCTGGGAGGACAATATCATTTGGGATGCTCAGGCCAT
GCCCCGGCTGTTGGAACCTCCTGTTTTGACACTTGATCCCAATGATGAGAACCTCATTTTGGAAATTCCT
GATGAGAAGGAAGAGGCCACCTCTAACTCCCCCTCCAAGGAGAGTAAGAAGGAATCATCTCTGAAGAAGA
GTCGAATTCTCTTAGGGAAAACAGGAGTCATCAAGGAGGAACCACAGCAGAACATGTCTCAGCCAGAAGT
GAAAGATCCATGGAATCTCTCCAATGATGAGTATTATTATCCCAAGCAACAGGGTCTTCGAGGCACCTTT
GGAGGGAATATTATCCAGCATTCAATTCCTGCTGTGGAATTACGGCAGCCCTTCTTTCCCACCCACATGG
GGCCCATCAAACTCCGGCAGTTCCATCGCCCACCTCTGAAAAAGTACTCATTTGGTGCACTTTCTCAGCC
AGGTCCCCACTCAGTCCAACCTTTGCTAAAGCACATCAAAAAAAAGGCCAAGATGAGAGAACAAGAGAGG
CAAGCTTCAGGTGGTGGAGAGATGTTTTTTATGCGCACACCTCAGGACCTCACAGGCAAAGATGGTGATC
TTATTCTTGCAGAATATAGTGAGGAAAATGGACCCTTAATGATGCAGGTTGGCATGGCAACCAAGATAAA
GAACTATTATAAACGGAAACCTGGAAAAGATCCTGGAGCACCAGATTGTAAATATGGGGAAACTGTTTAC
TGCCATACATCTCCTTTCCTGGGTTCTCTCCATCCTGGCCAATTGCTGCAAGCATTTGAGAACAACCTTT
TTCGTGCTCCAATTTATCTTCATAAGATGCCAGAAACTGATTTCTTGATCATTCGGACAAGACAGGGTTA
CTATATTCGGGAATTAGTGGATATTTTTGTGGTTGGCCAGCAGTGTCCCTTGTTTGAAGTTCCTGGGCCT
AACTCCAAAAGGGCCAATACGCATATTCGAGACTTTCTACAGGTTTTTATTTACCGCCTTTTCTGGAAAA
GTAAAGATCGGCCACGGAGGATACGAATGGAAGATATAAAAAAAGCCTTTCCTTCCCATTCAGAAAGCAG
CATCCGGAAGAGGCTAAAGCTCTGCGCTGACTTCAAACGCACAGGGATGGACTCAAACTGGTGGGTGCTT
AAGTCTGATTTTCGTTTACCAACGGAAGAAGAGATCAGAGCTATGGTGTCACCAGAGCAGTGCTGTGCTT
ATTATAGCATGATAGCTGCAGAGCAACGACTGAAGGATGCTGGCTATGGTGAGAAATCCTTTTTTGCTCC
AGAAGAAGAAAATGAGGAAGATTTCCAGATGAAGATTGATGATGAAGTTCGCACTGCCCCTTGGAACACC
ACAAGGGCCTTCATTGCTGCCATGAAGGGCAAGTGTCTGCTAGAGGTGACTGGGGTGGCAGATCCCACGG
GGTGTGGTGAAGGATTCTCCTATGTGAAGATTCCAAACAAACCAACACAGCAGAAGGATGATAAAGAACC
GCAGCCAGTGAAGAAGACAGTGACAGGAACAGATGCAGACCTTCGTCGCCTTTCCCTGAAAAATGCCAAG
CAACTTCTACGTAAATTTGGTGTGCCTGAGGAAGAGATTAAAAAGTTGTCCCGCTGGGAAGTGATTGATG
TGGTGCGCACAATGTCAACAGAACAGGCTCGTTCTGGAGAGGGGCCCATGAGTAAATTTGCCCGTGGATC
AAGGTTTTCTGTGGCTGAGCATCAAGAGCGTTACAAAGAGGAATGTCAGCGCATCTTTGACCTACAGAAC
AAGGTTCTGTCATCAACTGAAGTCTTATCAACTGACACAGACAGCAGCTCAGCTGAAGATAGTGACTTTG
AAGAAATGGGAAAGAACATTGAGAACATGTTGCAGAACAAGAAAACCAGCTCTCAGCTTTCACGTGAACG
GGAGGAACAGGAGCGGAAGGAACTACAGCGAATGCTACTGGCAGCAGGCTCAGCAGCATCCGGAAACAAT
CACAGAGATGATGACACAGCTTCCGTGACTAGCCTTAACTCTTCTGCCACTGGACGCTGTCTCAAGATTT
ATCGCACGTTTCGAGATGAAGAGGGGAAAGAGTATGTTCGCTGTGAGACAGTCCGAAAACCAGCTGTCAT
TGATGCCTATGTGCGCATACGGACTACAAAAGATGAGGAATTCATTCGAAAATTTGCCCTTTTTGATGAA
CAACATCGGGAAGAGATGCGAAAAGAACGGCGGAGGATTCAAGAGCAACTGAGGCGGCTTAAGAGGAACC
AGGAAAAGGAGAAGCTTAAGGGTCCTCCTGAGAAGAAGCCCAAGAAAATGAAGGAGCGTCCTGACCTAAA
ACTGAAATGTGGGGCATGTGGTGCCATTGGACACATGAGGACTAACAAATTCTGCCCCCTCTATTATCAA
ACAAATGCGCCACCTTCCAACCCTGTTGCCATGACAGAAGAACAGGAGGAGGAGTTGGAAAAGACAGTCA
TTCATAATGATAATGAAGAACTTATCAAGGTTGAAGGGACCAAAATTGTCTTGGGGAAACAGCTAATTGA
GAGTGCGGATGAGGTTCGCAGAAAATCTCTGGTTCTCAAGTTTCCTAAACAGCAGCTTCCTCCAAAGAAG
AAACGGCGAGTTGGAACCACTGTTCACTGTGACTATTTGAATAGACCTCATAAGTCCATCCACCGGCGCC
GCACAGACCCTATGGTGACGCTGTCGTCCATCTTGGAGTCTATCATCAATGACATGAGAGATCTTCCAAA
TACATACCCTTTCCACACTCCAGTCAATGCAAAGGTTGTAAAGGACTACTACAAAATCATCACTCGGCCA
ATGGACCTACAAACACTCCGCGAAAACGTGCGTAAACGCCTCTACCCATCTCGGGAAGAGTTCAGAGAGC
ATCTGGAGCTAATTGTGAAAAATAGTGCAACCTACAATGGGCCAAAACACTCATTGACTCAGATCTCTCA
ATCCATGCTGGATCTCTGTGATGAAAAACTCAAAGAGAAAGAAGACAAATTAGCTCGCTTAGAGAAAGCT
ATCAACCCCTTGCTGGATGATGATGACCAAGTGGCGTTTTCTTTCATTCTGGACAACATTGTCACCCAGA
AAATGATGGCAGTTCCAGATTCTTGGCCATTTCATCACCCAGTTAATAAGAAATTTGTTCCAGATTATTA
CAAAGTGATTGTCAATCCAATGGATTTAGAGACCATACGTAAGAACATCTCCAAGCACAAGTATCAGAGT
CGGGAGAGCTTTCTGGATGATGTAAACCTTATTCTGGCCAACAGTGTTAAGTATAATGGACCTGAGAGTC
AGTATACTAAGACTGCCCAGGAGATTGTGAACGTCTGTTACCAGACATTGACTGAGTATGATGAACATTT
GACTCAACTTGAGAAGGATATTTGTACTGCTAAAGAAGCAGCTTTGGAGGAAGCAGAATTAGAAAGCCTG
GACCCAATGACCCCAGGGCCCTACACGCCTCAGCCTCCTGATTTGTATGATACCAACACATCCCTCAGTA
TGTCTCGAGATGCCTCTGTATTTCAAGATGAGAGCAATATGTCTGTCTTGGATATTCCCAGTGCCACTCC
AGAAAAGCAGGTAACACAGGAAGGTGAAGATGGAGATGGTGATCTTGCAGATGAAGAGGAAGGAACTGTA
CAACAGCCTCAAGCCAGTGTCCTGTATGAGGATTTGCTTATGTCTGAAGGAGAAGATGATGAGGAAGATG
CTGGGAGTGATGAAGAAGGAGACAATCCTTTCTCTGCTATCCAGCTGAGTGAAAGTGGAAGTGACTCTGA
TGTGGGATCTGGTGGAATAAGACCCAAACAACCCCGCATGCTTCAGGAGAACACAAGGATGGACATGGAA
AATGAAGAAAGCATGATGTCCTATGAGGGAGACGGTGGGGAGGCTTCCCATGGTTTGGAGGATAGCAACA
TCAGTTATGGGAGCTATGAGGAGCCTGATCCCAAGTCGAACACCCAAGACACAAGCTTCAGCAGCATCGG
TGGGTATGAGGTATCAGAGGAGGAAGAAGATGAGGAGGAGGAAGAGCAGCGCTCTGGGCCGAGCGTACTA
AGCCAGGTCCACCTGTCAGAGGACGAGGAGGACAGTGAGGATTTCCACTCCATTGCTGGGGACAGTGACT
TGGACTCTGATGAATAGTAATGAACTAGTCCGTAACTTGAAAGTATTTCGATTTCTTGGCTTTATATATC
TTGTGGAAAGGACGACGTCGAAACCGTTCAACGGAAGGAACGCGTTAAGTCGACAATCAACCTCTGGATT
ACAAAATTTGTGAAAGATTGACTGGTATTCTTAACTATGTTGCTCCTTTTACGCTATGTGGATACGCTGC
TTTAATGCCTTTGTATCATGCTATTGCTTCCCGTATGGCTTTCATTTTCTCCTCCTTGTATAAATCCTGG
TTGCTGTCTCTTTATGAGGAGTTGTGGCCCGTTGTCAGGCAACGTGGCGTGGTGTGCACTGTGTTTGCTG
ACGCAACCCCCACTGGTTGGGGCATTGCCACCACCTGTCAGCTCCTTTCCGGGACTTTCGCTTTCCCCCT
CCCTATTGCCACGGCGGAACTCATCGCCGCCTGCCTTGCCCGCTGCTGGACAGGGGCTCGGCTGTTGGGC
ACTGACAATTCCGTGGTGTTGTCGGGGAAATCATCGTCCTTTCCTTGGCTGCTCGCCTGTGTTGCCACCT
GGATTCTGCGCGGGACGTCCTTCTGCTACGTCCCTTCGGCCCTCAATCCAGCGGACCTTCCTTCCCGCGG
CCTGCTGCCGGCTCTGCGGCCTCTTCCGCGTCTTCGCCTTCGCCCTCAGACGAGTCGGATCTCCCTTTGG
GCCGCCTCCCCGCGTCGACTTTAAGACCAATGACTTACAAGGCAGCTGTAGATCTTAGCCACTTTTTAAA
AGAAAAGGGGGGACTGGAAGGGCTAATTCACTCCCAACGAAGACAAGATCTGCTTTTTGCTTGTACTGGG
TCTCTCTGGTTAGACCAGATCTGAGCCTGGGAGCTCTCTGGCTAACTAGGGAACCCACTGCTTAAGCCTC
AATAAAGCTTGCCTTGAGTGCTTCAAGTAGTGTGTGCCCGTCTGTTGTGTGACTCTGGTAACTAGAGATC
CCTCAGACCCTTTTAGTCAGTGTGGAAAATCTCTAGCAGTACGTATAGTAGTTCATGTCATCTTATTATT
CAGTATTTATAACTTGCAAAGAAATGAATATCAGAGAGTGAGAGGAACTTGTTTATTGCAGCTTATAATG
GTTACAAATAAAGCAATAGCATCACAAATTTCACAAATAAAGCATTTTTTTCACTGCATTCTAGTTGTGG
TTTGTCCAAACTCATCAATGTATCTTATCATGTCTGGCTCTAGCTATCCCGCCCCTAACTCCGCCCATCC
CGCCCCTAACTCCGCCCAGTTCCGCCCATTCTCCGCCCCATGGCTGACTAATTTTTTTTATTTATGCAGA
GGCCGAGGCCGCCTCGGCCTCTGAGCTATTCCAGAAGTAGTGAGGAGGCTTTTTTGGAGGCCTAGGGACG
TACCCAATTCGCCCTATAGTGAGTCGTATTACGCGCGCTCACTGGCCGTCGTTTTACAACGTCGTGACTG
GGAAAACCCTGGCGTTACCCAACTTAATCGCCTTGCAGCACATCCCCCTTTCGCCAGCTGGCGTAATAGC
GAAGAGGCCCGCACCGATCGCCCTTCCCAACAGTTGCGCAGCCTGAATGGCGAATGGG
[124 nt withheld, positions 8459-8582]
C
[91 nt withheld, positions 8584-8674]
A
[49 nt withheld, positions 8676-8724]
CCTTTGACGTTGGAGTCCACGTTCTTT
[37 nt withheld, positions 8752-8788]
ACCCTATCTCGGTCTATTCTTTTGATTTATAAGGGATTTTGCCGATTTCGGCCTATTGGTTAAAAAATGA
GCTGATTTAACAAAAATTTAACGCGAATTTTAACAAAATATTAACGCTTACAATTTAGGTGGCACTTTTC
GGGGAAATGTGCGCGGAACCCCTATTTGTTTATTTTTCTAAATACATTCAAATATGTATCCGCTCATGAG
ACAATAACCCTGATAAATGCTTCAATAATATTGAAAAAGGAAGAGTATGAGTATTCAACATTTCCGTGTC
GCCCTTATTCCCTTTTTTGCGGCATTTTGCCTTCCTGTTTTTGCTCACCCAGAAACGCTGGTGAAAGTAA
AAGATGCTGAAGATCAGTTGGGTGCACGAGTGGGTTACATCGAACTGGATCTCAACAGCGGTAAGATCCT
TGAGAGTTTTCGCCCCGAAGAACGTTTTCCAATGATGAGCACTTTTAAAGTTCTGCTATGTGGCGCGGTA
TTATCCCGTATTGACGCCGGGCAAGAGCAACTCGGTCGCCGCATACACTATTCTCAGAATGACTTGGTTG
AGTACTCACCAGTCACAGAAAAGCATCTTACGGATGGCATGACAGTAAGAGAATTATGCAGTGCTGCCAT
AACCATGAGTGATAACACTGCGGCCAACTTACTTCTGACAACGATCGGAGGACCGAAGGAGCTAACCGCT
TTTTTGCACAACATGGGGGATCATGTAACTCGCCTTGATCGTTGGGAACCGGAGCTGAATGAAGCCATAC
CAAACGACGAGCGTGACACCACGATGCCTGTAGCAATGGCAACAACGTTGCGCAAACTATTAACTGGCGA
ACTACTTACTCTAGCTTCCCGGCAACAATTAATAGACTGGATGGAGGCGGATAAAGTTGCAGGACCACTT
CTGCGCTCGGCCCTTCCGGCTGGCTGGTTTATTGCTGATAAATCTGGAGCCGGTGAGCGTGGGTCTCGCG
GTATCATTGCAGCACTGGGGCCAGATGGTAAGCCCTCCCGTATCGTAGTTATCTACACGACGGGGAGTCA
GGCAACTATGGATGAACGAAATAGACAGATCGCTGAGATAGGTGCCTCACTGATTAAGCATTGGTAACTG
TCAGACCAAGTTTACTCATATATACTTTAGATTGATTTAAAACTTCATTTTTAATTTAAAAGGATCTAGG
TGAAGATCCTTTTTGATAATCTCATGACCAAAATCCCTTAACGTGAGTTTTCGTTCCACTGAGCGTCAGA
CCCCGTAGAAAAGATCAAAGGATCTTCTTGAGATCCTTTTTTTCTGCGCGTAATCTGCTGCTTGCAAACA
AAAAAACCACCGCTACCAGCGGTGGTTTGTTTGCCGGATCAAGAGCTACCAACTCTTTTTCCGAAGGTAA
CTGGCTTCAGCAGAGCGCAGATACCAAATACTGTTCTTCTAGTGTAGCCGTAGTTAGGCCACCACTTCAA
GAACTCTGTAGCACCGCCTACATACCTCGCTCTGCTAATCCTGTTACCAGTGGCTGCTGCCAGTGGCGAT
AAGTCGTGTCTTACCGGGTTGGACTCAAGACGATAGTTACCGGATAAGGCGCAGCGGTCGGGCTGAACGG
GGGGTTCGTGCACACAGCCCAGCTTGGAGCGAACGACCTACACCGAACTGAGATACCTACAGCGTGAGCT
ATGAGAAAGCGCCACGCTTCCCGAAGGGAGAAAGGCGGACAGGTATCCGGTAAGCGGCAGGGTCGGAACA
GGAGAGCGCACGAGGGAGCTTCCAGGGGGAAACGCCTGGTATCTTTATAGTCCTGTCGGGTTTCGCCACC
TCTGACTTGAGCGTCGATTTTTGTGATGCTCGTCAGGGGGGCGGAGCCTATGGAAAAACGCCAGCAACGC
GGCCTTTTTACGGTTCCTGGCCTTTTGCTGGCCTTTTGCTCACATGTTCTTTCCTGCGTTATCCCCTGAT
TCTGTGGATAACCGTATTACCGCCTTTGAGTGAGCTGATACCGCTCGCCGCAGCCGAACGACCGAGCGCA
GCGAGTCAGTGAGCGAGGAAGCGGAAGAGCGCCCAATACGCAAACCGCCTCTCCCCGCGCGTTGGCCGAT
TCATTAATGCAGCTGGCACGACAGGTTTCCCGACTGGAAAGCGGGCAGTGAGCGCAACGCAATTAATGTG
AGTTAGCTCACTCATTAGGCACCCCAGGCTTTACACTTTATGCTTCCGGCTCGTATGTTGTGTGGAATTG
TGAGCGGATAACAATTTCACACAGGAAACAGCTATGACCATGATTACGCCAAGCGCGCAATTAACCCTCA
CTAAAGGGAACAAAAGCTGGAGCTGCAAGCTTAATGTAGTCTTATGCAATACTCTTGTAGTCTTGCAACA
TGGTAACGATGAGTTAGCAACATGCCTTACAAGGAGAGAAAAAGCACCGTGCATGCCGATTGGTGGAAGT
AAGGTGGTACGATCGTGCCTTATTAGGAAGGCAACAGACGGGTCTGACATGGATTGGACGAACCACTGAA
TTGCCGCATTGCAGAGATATTGTATTTAAGTGCCTAGCTCGATACATAAACGGGTCTCTCTGGTTAGACC
AGATCTGAGCCTGGGAGCTCTCTGGCTAACTAGGGAACCCACTGCTTAAGCCTCAATAAAGCTTGCCTTG
AGTGCTTCAAGTAGTGTGTGCCCGTCTGTTGTGTGACTCTGGTAACTAGAGATCCCTCAGACCCTTTTAG
TCAGTGTGGAAAATCTCTAGCAGTGGCGCCCGAACAGGGACTTGAAAGCGAAAGGGAAACCAGAGGAGCT
CTCTCGACGCAGGACTCGGCTTGCTGAAGCGCGCACGGCAAGAGGCGAGGGGCGGCGACTGGTGAGTACG
CCAAAAATTTTGACTAGCGGAGGCTAGAAGGAGAGAGATGGGTGCGAGAGCGTCAGTATTAAGCGGGGGA
GAATTAGATCGCGATGGGAAAAAATTCGGTTAAGGCCAGGGGGAAAGAAAAAATATAAATTAAAACATAT
AGTATGGGCAAGCAGGGAGCTAGAACGATTCGCAGTTAATCCTGGCCTGTTAGAAACATCAGAAGGCTGT
AGACAAATACTGGGACAGCTACAACCATCCCTTCAGACAGGATCAGAAGAACTTAGATCATTATATAATA
CAGTAGCAACCCTCTATTGTGTGCATCAAAGGATAGAGATAAAAGACACCAAGGAAGCTTTAGACAAGAT
AGAGGAAGAGCAAAACAAAAGTAAGACCACCGCACAGCAAGCGGCCGCTGATCTTCAGACCTGGAGGAGG
AGATATGAGGGACAATTGGAGAAGTGAATTATATAAATATAAAGTAGTAAAAATTGAACCATTAGGAGTA
GCACCCACCAAGGCAAAGAGAAGAGTGGTGCAGAGAGAAAAAAGAGCAGTGGGAATAGGAGCTTTGTTCC
TTGGGTTCTTGGGAGCAGCAGGAAGCACTATGGGCGCAGCGTCAATGACGCTGACGGTACAGGCCAGACA
ATTATTGTCTGGTATAGTGCAGCAGCAGAACAATTTGCTGAGGGCTATTGAGGCGCAACAGCATCTGTTG
CAACTCACAGTCTGGGGCATCAAGCAGCTCCAGGCAAGAATCCTGGCTGTGGAAAGATACCTAAAGGATC
AACAGCTCCTGGGGATTTGGGGTTGCTCTGGAAAACTCATTTGCACCACTGCTGTGCCTTGGAATGCTAG
TTGGAGTAATAAATCTCTGGAACAGATTTGGAATCACACGACCTGGATGGAGTGGGACAGAGAAATTAAC
AATTACACAAGCTTAATACACTCCTTAATTGAAGAATCGCAAAACCAGCAAGAAAAGAATGAACAAGAAT
TATTGGAATTAGATAAATGGGCAAGTTTGTGGAATTGGTTTAACATAACAAATTGGCTGTGGTATATAAA
ATTATTCATAATGATAGTAGGAGGCTTGGTAGGTTTAAGAATAGTTTTTGCTGTACTTTCTATAGTGAAT
AGAGTTAGGCAGGGATATTCACCATTATCGTTTCAGACCCACCTCCCAACCCCGAGGGGACCCATGCATT
GCATCTCAATTAGTCAGCAACCAGGTGTGGAAAGTCCCCAGGCTCCCCAGCAGGCAGAAGTATGCAAAGC
ATGCGTCTCAATTAGTCAGCAACCATAGTCCCGCCCCTAACTCCGCCCATCCCGCCCCTAACTCCGCCCA
GTTCCGCCCATTCTCCGCCCCATGGCTGACTAATTTTTTTTATTTATGCAGAGGCCGAGGCCGCCTCGGC
CTCTGAGCTATTCCAGAAGTAGTGAGGAGGCTTTTTTGGAGGCCTAGGCTTTTGCAAAAAGCTTTCTAGA
GGTACCACCGGAGCTTACCATGACCGAGTACAAGCCCACGGTGCGCCTCGCCACCCGCGACGACGTCCCC
AGGGCCGTACGCACCCTCGCCGCCGCGTTCGCCGACTACCCCGCCACGCGCCACACCGTCGATCCGGACC
GCCACATCGAGCGGGTCACCGAGCTGCAAGAACTCTTCCTCACGCGCGTCGGGCTCGACATCGGCAAGGT
GTGGGTCGCGGACGACGGCGCCGCCGTGGCGGTCTGGACCACGCCGGAGAGCGTCGAAGCGGGGGCGGTG
TTCGCCGAGATCGGCCCGCGCATGGCCGAGTTGAGCGGTTCCCGGCTGGCCGCGCAGCAACAGATGGAAG
GCCTCCTGGCGCCGCACCGGCCCAAGGAGCCCGCGTGGTTCCTGGCCACCGTCGGCGTCTCGCCCGACCA
CCAGGGCAAGGGTCTGGGCAGCGCCGTCGTGCTCCCCGGAGTGGAGGCGGCCGAGCGCGCCGGGGTGCCC
GCCTTCCTGGAGACCTCCGCGCCCCGCAACCTCCCCTTCTACGAGCGGCTCGGCTTCACCGTCACCGCCG
ACGTCGAGGTGCCCGAAGGACCGCGCACCTGGTGCATGACCCGCAAGCCCGGTGCCAGTTAACGAATTCT
AGATCTTGAGACAAATGGCAGTATTCATCCACAATTTTAAAAGAAAAGGGGGGATTGGGGGGTACAGTGC
AGGGGAAAGAATAGTAGACATAATAGCAACAGACATACAAACTAAAGAATTACAAAAACAAATTACAAAA
ATTCAAAATTTTCGGGTTTATTACAGGGACAGCAGAGATCCACTTTGGCGCCGGCTCGAGGCCTGCAGGT
GCAAAGATGGATAAAGTTTTAAACAGAGAGGAATCTTTGCAGCTAATGGACCTTCTAGGTCTTGAAAGGA
GTGGGAATT
