>Addgene plasmid #144011 | TFORF2325 | depositor partial sequence | sequence record 284157 | Insert
ACCGCCACCATGGGACCCGGCTGCGATTTGCTGCTGCGGACAGCAGCTACCATCACTGCTGCCGCCATCA
TGTCAGACACGGACAGCGACGAAGATTCCGCTGGAGGCGGCCCATTTTCTTTAGCGGGTTTCCTTTTCGG
CAACATCAATGGAGCCGGGCAGCTGGAGGGGGAAAGCGTCTTGGATGATGAATGTAAGAAGCACTTGGCA
GGCTTGGGGGCTTTGGGGCTGGGCAGCCTGATCACTGAACTCACGGCAAATGAAGAATTGACCGGGACTG
ACGGTGCCTTGGTAAATGATGAAGGGTGGGTTAGGAGTACAGAAGATGCTGTGGACTATTCAGACATCAA
TGAGGTGGCAGAAGATGAAAGCCGAAGATACCAGCAGACGATGGGGAGCTTGCAGCCCCTTTGCCACTCA
GATTATGATGAAGATGACTATGATGCTGATTGTGAAGACATTGATTGCAAGTTGATGCCTCCTCCACCTC
CACCCCCGGGACCAATGAAGAAGGATAAGGACCAGGATTCTATTACTGGTGTGTCTGAAAATGGAGAAGG
CATCATCTTGCCCTCCATCATTGCCCCTTCCTCTTTGGCCTCAGAGAAAGTGGACTTCAGTAGTTCCTCT
GACTCAGAATCTGAGATGGGACCTCAGGAAGCAACACAGGCAGAATCTGAAGATGGAAAGCTGACCCTTC
CATTGGCTGGGATTATGCAGCATGATGCCACCAAGCTGTTGCCAAGTGTCACAGAACTTTTTCCAGAATT
TCGACCTGGAAAGGTGTTACGTTTTCTACGTCTTTTTGGACCAGGGAAGAATGTCCCATCTGTTTGGCGG
AGTGCTCGGAGAAAGAGGAAGAAGAAGCACCGTGAGCTGATACAGGAAGAGCAGATCCAGGAGGTGGAGT
GCTCAGTAGAATCAGAAGTCAGCCAGAAGTCTTTGTGGAACTACGACTACGCTCCACCACCACCTCCAGA
GCAGTGTCTCTCTGATGATGAAATCACGATGATGGCTCCTGTGGAGTCCAAATTTTCCCAATCAACTGGA
GATATAGATAAAGTGACAGATACCAAACCAAGAGTGGCTGAGTGGCGTTATGGGCCTGCCCGACTGTGGT
ATGATATGCTGGGTGTCCCTGAAGATGGCAGTGGGTTTGACTATGGCTTCAAACTGAGAAAGACAGAACA
TGAACCTGTGATAAAATCTAGAATGATAGAGGAATTTAGGAAACTTGAGGAAAACAATGGCACTGATCTT
CTGGCTGATGAAAACTTCCTGATGGTGACACAGCTGCATTGGGAGGATGATATCATCTGGGATGGGGAGG
ATGTCAAACACAAAGGGACAAAACCTCAGCGTGCAAGCCTGGCAGGCTGGCTTCCTTCTAGCATGACTAG
GAATGCGATGGCTTACAATGTTCAGCAAGGTTTTGCAGCCACTCTTGATGATGACAAACCTTGGTACTCC
ATTTTTCCCATTGACAATGAGGATCTGGTATATGGACGCTGGGAGGACAATATCATTTGGGATGCTCAGG
CCATGCCCCGGCTGTTGGAACCTCCTGTTTTGACACTTGATCCCAATGATGAGAACCTCATTTTGGAAAT
TCCTGATGAGAAGGAAGAGGCCACCTCTAACTCCCCCTCCAAGGAGAGTAAGAAGGAATCATCTCTGAAG
AAGAGTCGAATTCTCTTAGGGAAAACAGGAGTCATCAAGGAGGAACCACAGCAGAACATGTCTCAGCCAG
AAGTGAAAGATCCATGGAATCTCTCCAATGATGAGTATTATTATCCCAAGCAACAGGGTCTTCGAGGCAC
CTTTGGAGGGAATATTATCCAGCATTCAATTCCTGCTGTGGAATTACGGCAGCCCTTCTTTCCCACCCAC
ATGGGGCCCATCAAACTCCGGCAGTTCCATCGCCCACCTCTGAAAAAGTACTCATTTGGTGCACTTTCTC
AGCCAGGTCCCCACTCAGTCCAACCTTTGCTAAAGCACATCAAAAAAAAGGCCAAGATGAGAGAACAAGA
GAGGCAAGCTTCAGGTGGTGGAGAGATGTTTTTTATGCGCACACCTCAGGACCTCACAGGCAAAGATGGT
GATCTTATTCTTGCAGAATATAGTGAGGAAAATGGACCCTTAATGATGCAGGTTGGCATGGCAACCAAGA
TAAAGAACTATTATAAACGGAAACCTGGAAAAGATCCTGGAGCACCAGATTGTAAATATGGGGAAACTGT
TTACTGCCATACATCTCCTTTCCTGGGTTCTCTCCATCCTGGCCAATTGCTGCAAGCATTTGAGAACAAC
CTTTTTCGTGCTCCAATTTATCTTCATAAGATGCCAGAAACTGATTTCTTGATCATTCGGACAAGACAGG
GTTACTATATTCGGGAATTAGTGGATATTTTTGTGGTTGGCCAGCAGTGTCCCTTGTTTGAAGTTCCTGG
GCCTAACTCCAAAAGGGCCAATACGCATATTCGAGACTTTCTACAGGTTTTTATTTACCGCCTTTTCTGG
AAAAGTAAAGATCGGCCACGGAGGATACGAATGGAAGATATAAAAAAAGCCTTTCCTTCCCATTCAGAAA
GCAGCATCCGGAAGAGGCTAAAGCTCTGCGCTGACTTCAAACGCACAGGGATGGACTCAAACTGGTGGGT
GCTTAAGTCTGATTTTCGTTTACCAACGGAAGAAGAGATCAGAGCTATGGTGTCACCAGAGCAGTGCTGT
GCTTATTATAGCATGATAGCTGCAGAGCAACGACTGAAGGATGCTGGCTATGGTGAGAAATCCTTTTTTG
CTCCAGAAGAAGAAAATGAGGAAGATTTCCAGATGAAGATTGATGATGAAGTTCGCACTGCCCCTTGGAA
CACCACAAGGGCCTTCATTGCTGCCATGAAGGGCAAGTGTCTGCTAGAGGTGACTGGGGTGGCAGATCCC
ACGGGGTGTGGTGAAGGATTCTCCTATGTGAAGATTCCAAACAAACCAACACAGCAGAAGGATGATAAAG
AACCGCAGCCAGTGAAGAAGACAGTGACAGGAACAGATGCAGACCTTCGTCGCCTTTCCCTGAAAAATGC
CAAGCAACTTCTACGTAAATTTGGTGTGCCTGAGGAAGAGATTAAAAAGTTGTCCCGCTGGGAAGTGATT
GATGTGGTGCGCACAATGTCAACAGAACAGGCTCGTTCTGGAGAGGGGCCCATGAGTAAATTTGCCCGTG
GATCAAGGTTTTCTGTGGCTGAGCATCAAGAGCGTTACAAAGAGGAATGTCAGCGCATCTTTGACCTACA
GAACAAGGTTCTGTCATCAACTGAAGTCTTATCAACTGACACAGACAGCAGCTCAGCTGAAGATAGTGAC
TTTGAAGAAATGGGAAAGAACATTGAGAACATGTTGCAGAACAAGAAAACCAGCTCTCAGCTTTCACGTG
AACGGGAGGAACAGGAGCGGAAGGAACTACAGCGAATGCTACTGGCAGCAGGCTCAGCAGCATCCGGAAA
CAATCACAGAGATGATGACACAGCTTCCGTGACTAGCCTTAACTCTTCTGCCACTGGACGCTGTCTCAAG
ATTTATCGCACGTTTCGAGATGAAGAGGGGAAAGAGTATGTTCGCTGTGAGACAGTCCGAAAACCAGCTG
TCATTGATGCCTATGTGCGCATACGGACTACAAAAGATGAGGAATTCATTCGAAAATTTGCCCTTTTTGA
TGAACAACATCGGGAAGAGATGCGAAAAGAACGGCGGAGGATTCAAGAGCAACTGAGGCGGCTTAAGAGG
AACCAGGAAAAGGAGAAGCTTAAGGGTCCTCCTGAGAAGAAGCCCAAGAAAATGAAGGAGCGTCCTGACC
TAAAACTGAAATGTGGGGCATGTGGTGCCATTGGACACATGAGGACTAACAAATTCTGCCCCCTCTATTA
TCAAACAAATGCGCCACCTTCCAACCCTGTTGCCATGACAGAAGAACAGGAGGAGGAGTTGGAAAAGACA
GTCATTCATAATGATAATGAAGAACTTATCAAGGTTGAAGGGACCAAAATTGTCTTGGGGAAACAGCTAA
TTGAGAGTGCGGATGAGGTTCGCAGAAAATCTCTGGTTCTCAAGTTTCCTAAACAGCAGCTTCCTCCAAA
GAAGAAACGGCGAGTTGGAACCACTGTTCACTGTGACTATTTGAATAGACCTCATAAGTCCATCCACCGG
CGCCGCACAGACCCTATGGTGACGCTGTCGTCCATCTTGGAGTCTATCATCAATGACATGAGAGATCTTC
CAAATACATACCCTTTCCACACTCCAGTCAATGCAAAGGTTGTAAAGGACTACTACAAAATCATCACTCG
GCCAATGGACCTACAAACACTCCGCGAAAACGTGCGTAAACGCCTCTACCCATCTCGGGAAGAGTTCAGA
GAGCATCTGGAGCTAATTGTGAAAAATAGTGCAACCTACAATGGGCCAAAACACTCATTGACTCAGATCT
CTCAATCCATGCTGGATCTCTGTGATGAAAAACTCAAAGAGAAAGAAGACAAATTAGCTCGCTTAGAGAA
AGCTATCAACCCCTTGCTGGATGATGATGACCAAGTGGCGTTTTCTTTCATTCTGGACAACATTGTCACC
CAGAAAATGATGGCAGTTCCAGATTCTTGGCCATTTCATCACCCAGTTAATAAGAAATTTGTTCCAGATT
ATTACAAAGTGATTGTCAATCCAATGGATTTAGAGACCATACGTAAGAACATCTCCAAGCACAAGTATCA
GAGTCGGGAGAGCTTTCTGGATGATGTAAACCTTATTCTGGCCAACAGTGTTAAGTATAATGGACCTGAG
AGTCAGTATACTAAGACTGCCCAGGAGATTGTGAACGTCTGTTACCAGACATTGACTGAGTATGATGAAC
ATTTGACTCAACTTGAGAAGGATATTTGTACTGCTAAAGAAGCAGCTTTGGAGGAAGCAGAATTAGAAAG
CCTGGACCCAATGACCCCAGGGCCCTACACGCCTCAGCCTCCTGATTTGTATGATACCAACACATCCCTC
AGTATGTCTCGAGATGCCTCTGTATTTCAAGATGAGAGCAATATGTCTGTCTTGGATATTCCCAGTGCCA
CTCCAGAAAAGCAGGTAACACAGGAAGGTGAAGATGGAGATGGTGATCTTGCAGATGAAGAGGAAGGAAC
TGTACAACAGCCTCAAGCCAGTGTCCTGTATGAGGATTTGCTTATGTCTGAAGGAGAAGATGATGAGGAA
GATGCTGGGAGTGATGAAGAAGGAGACAATCCTTTCTCTGCTATCCAGCTGAGTGAAAGTGGAAGTGACT
CTGATGTGGGATCTGGTGGAATAAGACCCAAACAACCCCGCATGCTTCAGGAGAACACAAGGATGGACAT
GGAAAATGAAGAAAGCATGATGTCCTATGAGGGAGACGGTGGGGAGGCTTCCCATGGTTTGGAGGATAGC
AACATCAGTTATGGGAGCTATGAGGAGCCTGATCCCAAGTCGAACACCCAAGACACAAGCTTCAGCAGCA
TCGGTGGGTATGAGGTATCAGAGGAGGAAGAAGATGAGGAGGAGGAAGAGCAGCGCTCTGGGCCGAGCGT
ACTAAGCCAGGTCCACCTGTCAGAGGACGAGGAGGACAGTGAGGATTTCCACTCCATTGCTGGGGACAGT
GACTTGGACTCTGATGAATAGTAATGAACTAGTCCGTAACTTGAAAGTATTTCGATTTCTTGGCTTTATA
TATCTTGTGGAAAGGACGACGTCGAAACCGTTCAACGGAAGGA
