>Addgene plasmid #144011 | TFORF2325 | depositor partial sequence | sequence record 284158 | Barcode
CGTCGAAACCGTTCAACGGAAGGA
